>Addgene plasmid #23397 | pDONR223-TSSK2 | depositor partial sequence | sequence record 10960 | Author sequence
ATGGACGATGCCACAGTCCTAAGGAAGAAGGGTTACATCGTAGGCATCAATCTTGGCAAGGGTTCCTACG
CAAAAGTCAAATCTGCCTACTCTGAGCGCCTCAAGTTCAATGTGGCTGTCAAGATCATCGACCGCAAGAA
AACACCTACTGACTTTGTGGAGAGATTCCTTCCTCGGGAGATGGACATCCTGGCAACTGTCAACCACGGC
TCCATCATCAAGACTTACGAGATCTTTGAGACCTCTGACGGACGGATCTACATCATCATGGAGCTTGGCG
TCCAGGGCGACCTCCTCGAGTTCATCAAGTGCCAGGGAGCCCTGCATGAGGACGTGGCACGCAAGATGTT
CCGACAGCTCTCCTCCGCCGTCAAGTACTGCCACGACCTGGACATCGTCCACCGGGACCTCAAGTGCGAG
AACCTTCTCCTCGACAAGGACTTCAACATCAAGCTGTCTGACTTTGGCTTCTCCAAGCGCTGCCTGCGGG
ACAGCAATGGGCGCATCATCCTCAGCAAGACCTTCTGCGGGTCGGCAGCATATGCAGCCCCCGAGGTGCT
GCAGAGCATCCCCTACCAGCCCAAGGTGTATGACATCTGGAGCCTGGGCGTGATCCTGTACATCATGGTC
TGCGGCTCCATGCCCTATGACGACTCCGACATCAGGAAGATGCTGCGTATCCAGAAGGAGCACCGTGTGG
ACTTCCCGCGCTCCAAGAACCTGACCTGCGAGTGCAAGGACCTCATCTACCGCATGCTGCAGCCCGACGT
CAGCCAGCGGCTCCACATCGATGAGATCCTCAGCCACTCGTGGCTGCAGCCCCCCAAGCCCAAAGCCACG
TCTTCTGCCTCCTTCAAGAGGGAGGGGGAGGGCAAGTACCGCGCTGAGTGCAAACTGGACACCAAGACAG
GCTTGAGGCCCGACCACCGGCCCGACCACAAGCTTGGAGCCAAAACCCAGCACCGGCTGCTGGTGGTGCC
CGAGAACGAGAACAGGATGGAGGACAGGCTGGCCGAGACCTCCAGGGCCAAAGACCATCACATCTCCGGA
GCTGAGGTGGGGAAAGCAAGCACCTTG
