>Addgene plasmid #23397 | pDONR223-TSSK2 | addgene partial sequence | sequence record 29210 | 23397 with M13pUC-fwd
CTAGCTCGGGCCCAATAATGATTTTATTTTGACTGATAGTGACCTGTTCGTTGCAACAAATTGATGAGCA
ATGCTTTTTTATAATGCCAACTTTGTACAAAAAAGTTGGCACCATGGACGATGCCACAGTCCTAAGGAAG
AAGGGTTACATCGTAGGCATCAATCTTGGCAAGGGTTCCTACGCAAAAGTCAAATCTGCCTACTCTGAGC
GCCTCAAGTTCAATGTGGCTGTCAAGATCATCGACCGCAAGAAAACACCTACTGACTTTGTGGAGAGATT
CCTTCCTCGGGAGATGGACATCCTGGCAACTGTCAACCACGGCTCCATCATCAAGACTTACGAGATCTTT
GAGACCTCTGACGGACGGATCTACATCATCATGGAGCTTGGCGTCCAGGGCGACCTCCTCGAGTTCATCA
AGTGCCAGGGAGCCCTGCATGAGGACGTGGCACGCAAGATGTTCCGACAGCTCTCCTCCGCCGTCAAGTA
CTGCCACGACCTGGACATCGTCCACCGGGACCTCAAGTGCGAGAACCTTCTCCTCGACAAGGACTTCAAC
ATCAAGCTGTCTGACTTTGGCTTCTCCAAGCGCTGCCTGCGGGACAGCAATGGGCGCATCATCCTCAGCA
AGACCTTCTGCGGGTCGGCAGCATATGCAGCCCCCGAGGTGCTGCA
