[The description below was written by a language model from this plasmid's Addgene catalogue record.]
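Description:
pDONR223-TSSK2 is a Gateway entry-type clone built in the Invitrogen pDONR223 donor backbone (about 5 kb without insert) and carrying the human TSSK2 open reading frame, which encodes a testis-specific serine/threonine kinase also known as STK22B and is associated with spermiogenesis. The insert is recorded as 1077 bp and was introduced by Gateway recombination. The plasmid is maintained at high copy number in standard E. coli cloning strains and selected with spectinomycin. No feature table is provided, so the origin of replication and the exact recombination sites flanking the ORF are not stated in the record. By general Gateway design, an ORF recombined into a donor vector is flanked by attL sites that allow LR transfer into destination vectors. M13 forward and reverse primer sites on the backbone are used to sequence across the insert.

The mutation field reads "1MM", presumably a single mismatch relative to the reference sequence, though the record does not explain the notation or say whether it changes the protein. The ORF was deliberately cloned without a stop codon, so that recombination into a destination vector can fuse a C-terminal epitope tag and supply the stop codon. Because a donor vector provides no mammalian promoter or terminating codon, this plasmid is a shuttle and storage clone, not an expression construct, and the depositors warn against transfecting it directly. They point to a separate set of custom lentiviral destination vectors (pLX301 to pLX304) for expressing the ORF in mammalian cells. The clone belongs to a kinase ORF collection, associated with a study that identified kinases driving resistance to RAF inhibition through MAP kinase pathway reactivation.
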