Addgene plasmid #23397: pDONR223-TSSK2
Depositing lab: William Hahn & David Root. Depositing organization: Dana-Farber Cancer Institute. Publication: COT drives resistance to RAF inhibition through MAP kinase pathway reactivation. Johannessen CM, Boehm JS, Kim SY, Thomas SR, Wardwell L, Johnson LA, Emery CM, Stransky N, Cogdill AP, Barretina J, Caponigro G, Hieronymus H, Murray RR, Salehi-Ashtiani K, Hill DE, Vidal M, Zhao JJ, Yang X, Alkan O, Kim S, Harris JL, Wilson CJ, Myer VE, Finan PM, Root DE, Roberts TM, Golub T, Flaherty KT, Dummer R, Weber BL, Sellers WR, Schlegel R, Wargo JA, Hahn WC, Garraway LA. Nature. 2010 Dec 16;468(7326):968-72. doi: 10.1038/nature09627 PubMed 21107320.
Backbone
  Vector backbone: pDONR223
  Backbone manufacturer: Invitrogen
  Backbone size w/o insert (bp): 5005
  Vector type: Gateway Donor vector
Growth in bacteria
  Bacterial resistance: Spectinomycin, 50 μg/mL
  Growth temperature: 37°C
  Growth strain: DH5alpha
  Copy number: High Copy
Gene/Insert
  Gene/Insert name: TSSK2 (alt name: serine/threonine kinase 22B (spermiogenesis associated))
  Species: H. sapiens (human)
  Insert size (bp): 1077
  Mutation: 1MM
  Entrez Gene: TSSK2 (a.k.a. DGS-G, SPOGA2, STK22B, TSK2)
  Cloning method: Gateway Cloning
  Sequencing primers: 5′ M13pUC-fwd; 3′ M13rev
Terms and licenses: Academic/Nonprofit Terms; Industry Terms: Not Available to Industry
Depositor comments: The ORF has no Stop codon. This design enables easy recombination into a destination vector to add an epitope tag of choice and Stop codon to the ORF. Do NOT use this plasmid directly for transfections. A set of 4 custom lentiviral vectors is available ( pLX301 (http://www.addgene.org/25895/) , pLX302 (http://www.addgene.org/25896/) , pLX303 (http://www.addgene.org/25897/) , pLX304 (http://www.addgene.org/25890/) ) to be used to express these ORFs in mammalian cells. These plasmids are not included in the kit and must be ordered separately.
How to cite: pDONR223-TSSK2 was a gift from William Hahn & David Root (Addgene plasmid # 23397 ; http://n2t.net/addgene:23397 ; RRID:Addgene_23397)
